>Addgene plasmid #149570 | pBbdCas9K_arr2 | addgene full sequence | sequence record 306458 | Addgene NGS Result
ATTTTGATTATATTATCTTTATCAATATTTAAATTGAATAAAATTGTAAGAAAAATTGAAAGAATTTTTT
TACATAAAAAGTTACATTTATTGAAGTAATTTCTTACTTGATACTTTTCTATTTCATTAATCTTTCTTTC
TTCTTTTATATTATTTTTATTATTTAAACACTCCTTTAAATCTACACTCCCATTTTTAGTAAATCTATCT
TTAAGGCCCCTTGAAACTCTATTTTGAAATCTTAAATCTTTTTTTTCTTGAAAGTATTTATAGATTTTTT
GGTAACATTCTTTTTTTGAAAAATTAAGTTGATAGTATATTTCGGTCCCCAAATTTACCCCTAAGTGTTT
GTGATAATTAGTTGTGACTTTAAATTCTTTTTCTAATTTGTAAAGGTAATTTTGCAGTGTTTTTAGTTTA
ACGGGTGTTTGACTATTTCTTTTAAGGTTTTCATTAAAGTAATAGAGTATGTTTTTTTGTGTGTATTTCT
TATATGTTTTATTTATGTACGCTAGTGTTGAGATAAGGACTACTAATTTATACTGTAATTTATTGTAGCA
AGTTGTGGTTTTACTGGTTTTGTTTATATTAGATAAGTTTTCCATTTATAGCTCCTTGAATACCGGATTT
TTTATCTATAAAGTATATATATCACAATTTTGATTTAAAAGTAAATTCTTTTTTTAAAAATACAAAAATT
TTTTATAAATTATATAGACCATGATATTGTATTAATACTAATTGATTTTAATTTAAGGTTGAACTAAAAT
AAACATAGTTTTGTAGAAAATAATTTTTCATTATTTTGCTACTTGATATTGGATCGTAAAAATATTAGGG
CTTTACAAAGTTCTTTTAAAAGAGAATTTAGTAAAGCCCTAAGTCTTTTAATAAAAAATTTTTTGTAAAA
AAGTTGGCAAAAATAGTTTTTGCTATATATTTATATATAAGAAAAAATTCAATACTCAAGGAGATAAAAA
ATGGAAAACTTAAACAATAATCCACAAAAAATTAATCAAATAAATAAGCAAACTAATTTTATTGGTTTTG
AAAATTTTATAGAACTTGATAATCAAGTTAATCAAACTAAAGAAAAAAGTAAATTAAGTAAGATAGGTAA
GAAATTACCCGGAATAAGCAGTCAAGTCTAGTGCGGCCGCATGGCTTGTTATGACTGTTTTTTTGGGGTA
CAGTCTATGCCTCGGGCATCCAAGCAGCAAGCGCGTTACGCCGTGGGTCGATGTTTGATGTTATGGAGCA
GCAACGATGTTACGCAGCAGGGCAGTCGCCCTAAAACAAAGTTAAACATCATGAGGAGGTAACGTCATGG
TAAAAGATTGGATTCCTATTTCTCATGATAATTATAAACAAGTACAAGGACCATTTTATCATGGAACTAA
AGCTAATTTAGCAATTGGTGATTTACTAACTACAGGATTTATTTCTCATTTTGAAGATGGTCGAATTCTT
AAACATATTTATTTTTCAGCTTTAATGGAACCAGCAGTTTGGGGAGCTGAACTTGCTATGTCACTATCTG
GTCTTGAAGGTCGTGGTTATATATATATAGTTGAACCAACAGGACCATTTGAAGATGATCCAAATCTTAC
AAATAAAAAATTTCCTGGTAATCCAACACAATCTTATAGAACTTGTGAACCTTTAAGAATTGTTGGTGTT
GTTGAAGATTGGGAAGGACATCCTGTTGAATTAATAAGAGGAATGTTAGATTCATTAGAAGATTTAAAAC
GTCGTGGTTTACATGTTATTGAAGATTAACCTGGCGCGCCAAATAATGCCCGTGTCCCTGTTGAATAGGG
ACACGGTTTTTTAACAATTTTTTTATTCCTAGGCCTTAGTGGCCGGTACCCGGGGATCCTTATTACTGGC
CGCTTTCTAGCCTGGATACTTGTCTGGCTAGTTGCATTAGAGAGTCAGCTAGAGCCCTAGGGCTAGCTGT
TTGTGTATTCGGAGCCAGTGTAGTTTTTCTTTTTACTAACGATACGGGTAATAATTGATTGCCTTTTACA
GCCTGACCTTGAGACAATTGCAAAAGTCTGTCCACAGAGGTTTGACCTAATAATCTAAAATCTTGTTTGA
TAGTAGTAAGTGGAGGTATGTAGCAACTAGAATCTTCTGTATCATCATAACCCACAACTGAAATATCAGC
CCCAACTCTAAGTCCACTTTCAGTAATAGCTCGCATAGCTCCTAAAGCCATTTGATCATTAGCAACTAAC
ATAGCAGTAGGGACAATGCCTTCATTTAACATTTGCATTGTTTGCTGAAATCCTGACATAGCAGACCAAT
CTCCTTCTCTTTCTGCTATTGGTTGTATTTGATTTCTTGTTAAATACTTGTGCCATCCTGCTAATCTCAA
TCTGGCACTTACTGAACTTAAGGGACCTGCAAGTAGTGCAATTTGTTGATGGCCTAATGCAACAAGGTGT
TCAACTCCTAACCTTGTTCCATCTTCGTGAGAAAAAATTATAGAGTTTATTGGGGTTTGGTCCGACACAT
CCAAAAACAATGCTGGAACATTAGTACATGCTGCTTCAACTGCAATCGCATCTTGGTCATCAAGAGGATA
ATTAATTATAAGTCCACTAACACGTTGAGCTAATAAATTATGTACTGCTGCCTTACAAGCCTCTACACCT
GATCTCTCAACCATTGATACAACAACGCTTGCACCAAGTTGATCAGCTCTCGATTTAATTGCGGCTACAA
TTTGACTAGGCGCATGTAATGCAAGTGATGATGTGGCAACTCCAATTAAAAGTGATTGTTTCCCCGCAAG
TTGCTGAGCAACGCGATTTGGTATATAATTCAACTCTGCCATAGCTGCTTCAACCTTCTCTCTTGTTTTT
GCAGATACATGACTTGCTTGGTTCACAACTCTCGAAACCGTTTGGTAGCTAACCCCGGCATATTCAGCAA
CATCATACAAAGTAACAGGTTTCATGGATCATTCCTCCATGATAAAATTTAAATTTCTGACTTTGGCAAA
TCCTTTTGCCTGTTAAAAAGAATAGCACAAAAATTAAAAAAAAAGAAACGCAAATAGCAATAGCATTAAA
AATAATTATTATTATTTATTTCTTTGATTAAAATCAAAAGCCTTTAATGTATTTTCTTGATCTTTCATGC
GCTTAACGGTAAAATCCAAGGTATTAAGTTCACCTTCCACTTTTCTCTCTCTATCTTCTCTAGAAAATCA
TAAAAAATTTATTTGCTTTGTGAGCGGATAACAATTATAATAGATTCAATTGTGAGCGGATAACAATTTC
ACACAGAATTCATTAAAGAGGAGAAATTACATATGGATAAGAAATACTCAATAGGCTTAGCTATCGGCAC
AAATAGCGTCGGATGGGCGGTGATCACTGATGAATATAAGGTTCCGTCTAAAAAGTTCAAGGTTCTGGGA
AATACAGACCGCCACAGTATCAAAAAAAATCTTATAGGGGCTCTTTTATTTGACAGTGGAGAGACAGCGG
AAGCGACTCGTCTCAAACGGACAGCTCGTAGAAGGTATACACGTCGGAAGAATCGTATTTGTTATCTACA
GGAGATTTTTTCAAATGAGATGGCGAAAGTAGATGATAGTTTCTTTCATCGACTTGAAGAGTCTTTTTTG
GTGGAAGAAGACAAGAAGCATGAACGTCATCCTATTTTTGGAAATATAGTAGATGAAGTTGCTTATCATG
AGAAATATCCAACTATCTATCATCTGCGAAAAAAATTGGTAGATTCTACTGATAAAGCGGATTTGCGCTT
AATCTATTTGGCCTTAGCGCATATGATTAAGTTTCGTGGTCATTTTTTGATTGAGGGAGATTTAAATCCT
GATAATAGTGATGTGGACAAACTATTTATCCAGTTGGTACAAACCTACAATCAATTATTTGAAGAAAACC
CTATTAACGCAAGTGGAGTAGATGCTAAAGCGATTCTTTCTGCACGATTGAGTAAATCAAGACGATTAGA
AAATCTCATTGCTCAGCTCCCCGGTGAGAAGAAAAATGGCTTATTTGGGAATCTCATTGCTTTGTCATTG
GGTTTGACCCCTAATTTTAAATCAAATTTTGATTTGGCAGAAGATGCTAAATTACAGCTTTCAAAAGATA
CTTACGATGATGATTTAGATAATTTATTGGCGCAAATTGGAGATCAATATGCTGATTTGTTTTTGGCAGC
TAAGAATTTATCAGATGCTATTTTACTTTCAGATATCCTAAGAGTAAATACTGAAATAACTAAGGCTCCC
CTATCAGCTTCAATGATTAAACGCTACGATGAACATCATCAAGACTTGACTCTTTTAAAAGCTTTAGTTC
GACAACAACTTCCAGAAAAGTATAAAGAAATCTTTTTTGATCAATCAAAAAACGGATATGCAGGTTATAT
TGATGGGGGAGCTAGCCAAGAAGAATTTTATAAATTTATCAAACCAATTTTAGAAAAAATGGATGGTACT
GAGGAATTATTGGTGAAACTAAATCGTGAAGATTTGCTGCGCAAGCAACGGACCTTTGACAACGGCTCTA
TTCCCCATCAAATTCACTTGGGTGAGCTGCATGCTATTTTGAGAAGACAAGAAGACTTTTATCCATTTTT
AAAAGACAATCGTGAGAAGATTGAAAAAATCTTGACTTTTCGAATTCCTTATTATGTTGGTCCATTGGCG
CGTGGCAATAGTCGTTTTGCATGGATGACTCGGAAGTCTGAAGAAACAATTACCCCATGGAATTTTGAAG
AAGTTGTCGATAAAGGTGCTTCAGCTCAATCATTTATTGAACGCATGACAAACTTTGATAAAAATCTTCC
AAATGAAAAAGTACTACCAAAACATAGTTTGCTTTATGAGTATTTTACGGTTTATAACGAATTGACAAAG
GTCAAATATGTTACTGAAGGAATGCGAAAACCAGCATTTCTTTCAGGTGAACAGAAGAAAGCCATTGTTG
ATTTACTCTTCAAAACAAATCGAAAAGTAACCGTTAAGCAATTAAAAGAAGATTATTTCAAAAAAATAGA
ATGTTTTGATAGTGTTGAAATTTCAGGAGTTGAAGATAGATTTAATGCTTCATTAGGTACCTACCATGAT
TTGCTAAAAATTATTAAAGATAAAGATTTTTTGGATAATGAAGAAAATGAAGATATCTTAGAGGATATTG
TTTTAACATTGACCTTATTTGAAGATAGGGAGATGATTGAGGAAAGACTTAAAACATATGCTCACCTCTT
TGATGATAAGGTGATGAAACAGCTTAAACGTCGCCGTTATACTGGTTGGGGACGTTTGTCTCGAAAATTG
ATTAATGGTATTAGGGATAAGCAATCTGGCAAAACAATATTAGATTTTTTGAAATCAGATGGTTTTGCCA
ATCGCAATTTTATGCAGCTGATCCATGATGATAGTTTGACATTTAAAGAAGACATTCAAAAAGCACAAGT
GTCTGGACAAGGCGATAGTTTACATGAACATATTGCAAATTTAGCTGGTAGCCCTGCTATTAAAAAAGGT
ATTTTACAGACTGTAAAAGTTGTTGATGAATTGGTCAAAGTAATGGGGCGGCATAAGCCAGAAAATATCG
TTATTGAAATGGCACGTGAAAATCAGACAACTCAAAAGGGCCAGAAAAATTCGCGAGAGCGTATGAAACG
AATCGAAGAAGGTATCAAAGAATTAGGAAGTCAGATTCTTAAAGAGCATCCTGTTGAAAATACTCAATTG
CAAAATGAAAAGCTCTATCTCTATTATCTCCAAAATGGAAGAGACATGTATGTGGACCAAGAATTAGATA
TTAATCGTTTAAGTGATTATGATGTCGATGCCATTGTTCCACAAAGTTTCCTTAAAGACGATTCAATAGA
CAATAAGGTCTTAACGCGTTCTGATAAAAATCGTGGTAAATCGGATAACGTTCCAAGTGAAGAAGTAGTC
AAAAAGATGAAAAACTATTGGAGACAACTTCTAAACGCCAAGTTAATCACTCAACGTAAGTTTGATAATT
TAACGAAAGCTGAACGTGGAGGTTTGAGTGAACTTGATAAAGCTGGTTTTATCAAACGCCAATTGGTTGA
AACTCGCCAAATCACTAAGCATGTGGCACAAATTTTGGATAGTCGCATGAATACTAAATACGATGAAAAT
GATAAACTTATTCGAGAGGTTAAAGTGATTACCTTAAAATCTAAATTAGTTTCTGACTTCCGAAAAGATT
TCCAATTCTATAAAGTACGTGAGATTAACAATTACCATCATGCCCATGATGCGTATCTAAATGCCGTCGT
TGGAACTGCTTTGATTAAGAAATATCCAAAACTTGAATCGGAGTTTGTCTATGGTGATTATAAAGTTTAT
GATGTTCGTAAAATGATTGCTAAGTCTGAGCAAGAAATAGGCAAAGCAACCGCAAAATATTTCTTTTACT
CTAATATCATGAACTTCTTCAAAACAGAAATTACACTTGCAAATGGAGAGATTCGCAAACGCCCTCTAAT
CGAAACTAATGGGGAAACTGGAGAAATTGTCTGGGATAAAGGGCGAGATTTTGCCACAGTGCGCAAAGTA
TTGTCCATGCCCCAAGTCAATATTGTCAAGAAAACAGAAGTCCAGACAGGCGGATTCTCCAAGGAGTCAA
TTTTACCAAAAAGAAATTCGGACAAGCTTATTGCTCGTAAAAAAGACTGGGATCCAAAAAAATATGGTGG
TTTTGATAGTCCAACGGTAGCTTATTCAGTCCTAGTGGTTGCTAAGGTGGAAAAAGGGAAATCGAAGAAG
TTAAAATCCGTTAAAGAGTTACTAGGGATCACAATTCTGGAAAGAAGTTCCTTTGAAAAAAATCCGATTG
ACTTTTTAGAAGCTAAAGGATATAAGGAAGTTAAAAAAGACTTAATCATTAAACTACCTAAATATAGTCT
TTTTGAGTTAGAAAACGGTCGTAAACGGATGCTGGCTAGTGCCGGAGAATTACAAAAAGGAAATGAGCTG
GCTCTGCCAAGCAAATATGTGAATTTTTTATATTTAGCTAGTCATTATGAAAAGTTGAAGGGTAGTCCAG
AAGATAACGAACAAAAACAATTGTTTGTGGAGCAGCATAAGCATTATTTAGATGAGATTATTGAGCAAAT
CAGTGAATTTTCTAAGCGTGTTATTTTAGCAGATGCCAATTTAGATAAAGTTCTTAGTGCATATAACAAA
CATAGAGACAAACCAATACGTGAACAAGCAGAAAATATTATTCATTTATTTACGTTGACGAATCTTGGAG
CTCCCGCTGCTTTTAAATATTTTGATACAACAATTGATCGTAAACGATATACGTCTACAAAAGAAGTTTT
AGATGCCACTCTTATCCATCAATCCATCACTGGTCTTTATGAAACACGCATTGATTTGAGTCAGCTAGGA
GGTGACTAATAAAAGCTTGATCAGATCCCAGCTTTTTTTTGAAGTGCCTGGCAGTAAGTTGAAAAAATTT
GAAATAAACTTGGACTATGTTAATAAAAAAATACAAATTAACGAACAAAAAGATTTGAATTATTATATAA
TTTAGTTAAAAGCAATTTTAAATGAGGGAGGTTTCCATATGGGCCATATTCAACGGGAAACGTCGAGGCC
GCGATTAAATTCCAACATGGATGCTGATTTATATGGGTATAAATGGGCTCGCGATAATGTCGGGCAATCA
GGTGCGACAATCTATCGCTTGTATGGGAAGCCCGATGCGCCAGAGTTGTTTCTGAAACATGGCAAAGGTA
GCGTTGCCAATGATGTTACAGATGAGATGGTCAGACTAAACTGGCTGACGGAATTTATGCCTCTTCCGAC
CATCAAGCATTTTATCCGTACTCCTGATGATGCATGGTTACTCACCACTGCGATCCCCGGAAAAACAGCA
TTCCAGGTATTAGAAGAATATCCTGATTCAGGTGAAAATATTGTTGATGCGCTGGCAGTGTTCCTGCGCC
GGTTGCATTCGATTCCTGTTTGTAATTGTCCTTTTAACAGCGATCGCGTATTTCGTCTCGCTCAGGCGCA
ATCACGAATGAATAACGGTTTGGTTGATGCGAGTGATTTTGATGACGAGCGTAATGGCTGGCCTGTTGAA
CAAGTCTGGAAAGAAATGCATAAACTTTTGCCATTCTCACCGGATTCAGTCGTCACTCATGGTGATTTCT
CACTTGATAACCTTATTTTTGACGAGGGGAAATTAATAGGTTGTATTGATGTTGGACGAGTCGGAATCGC
AGACCGATACCAGGATCTTGCCATCCTATGGAACTGCCTCGGTGAGTTTTCTCCTTCATTACAGAAACGG
CTTTTTCAAAAATATGGTATTGATAATCCTGATATGAATAAATTGCAGTTTCATTTGATGCTCGATGAGT
TTTTCTAATGACGTCGCCGGAGCGGTCGAGTTCTGGACCGACCGGCTCGGGTTCTCATGACCAAAATCCC
TTAACGTGAGTTTTCGTTCCACTGAGCGTCAGACCCCGTAGAAAAGATCAAAGGATCTTCTTGAGATCCT
TTTTTTCTGCGCGTAATCTGCTGCTTGCAAACAAAAAAACCACCGCTACCAGCGGTGGTTTGTTTGCCGG
ATCAAGAGCTACCAACTCTTTTTCCGAAGGTAACTGGCTTCAGCAGAGCGCAGATACCAAATACTGTTCT
TCTAGTGTAGCCGTAGTTAGGCCACCACTTCAAGAACTCTGTAGCACCGCCTACATACCTCGCTCTGCTA
ATCCTGTTACCAGTGGCTGCTGCCAGTGGCGATAAGTCGTGTCTTACCGGGTTGGACTCAAGACGATAGT
TACCGGATAAGGCGCAGCGGTCGGGCTGAACGGGGGGTTCGTGCACACAGCCCAGCTTGGAGCGAACGAC
CTACACCGAACTGAGATACCTACAGCGTGAGCTATGAGAAAGCGCCACGCTTCCCGAAGGGAGAAAGGCG
GACAGGTATCCGGTAAGCGGCAGGGTCGGAACAGGAGAGCGCACGAGGGAGCTTCCAGGGGGAAACGCCT
GGTATCTTTATAGTCCTGTCGGGTTTCGCCACCTCTGACTTGAGCGTCGATTTTTGTGATGCTCGTCAGG
GGGGCGGAGCCTATGGAAAAACGCCAGCAACGCGGCCTTTTTACGGTTCCTGGCCTTTTGCTGGCCTTTT
GCTCACATGTTCTTTCCTGCACTAGATCCCCGGCAAGTTCATCCTTAGGGTTTTCATATCTCTTAAAAAG
TCAATTTCTGCTTGATTAATTTCTTGTGGATTATTGTTTTTGCGGTTTTTCATTTTTTATCTCCTTGAGT
ATTGAATTTTTTCTTATATATAAATATATAGCAAAAACTATTTTTGCCAACTTTTTTACAAAAAATTTTT
TATTAAAACACTTAGGGCTTTGCTAAATTCTCTTTTAAAAGAACTTAGTAAAGCCCTATGGATTTAAGAA
CTGATTATACTTACGTAGTAAAAATACTACAGATATTAATAGTATAGACCATATCAAAATCATAATCAAT
TTATATTTATCTAAAATTGTAGTCCATACAAAATACAAAAAAATTAGGTTTTTCTAAATTCTATTTTAAA
AGAACTTAGTAACACCTAATCTCTAAATTACTTACAAAATTCTAAAATTAGATTTTTAGTTCTTCATATT
TCTTTAAAAGTTTTTTAAGAAAATCTTTTTGATTTTCAAAAATTTCATGCATCATAAAACTAGTAAATTT
GGATTTTTTTTTGTAAAAATCATAACTTTCTTGGGTTTTAAGTTGAAATCTTAATGGTTTTATTGGATTT
TGCCTAGATTTTTTTAACGCCGGACTTTCTTTATCTTTTATAAAATTATAAGAATTTTTAATACCATTTT
CTATTAAATAATCTTCTTTTATAAGCCCCTCTTGCAGTGCAGTTGCTAATCTTAAATACTTATACGCTTG
AGTTTTTGCTACATCAAAGTCTTTTATAAAATCAAGAAAAGTTTTATAACCATCAAATTTATAATATTGA
TTATCTTTTATTTCTTTTAAAATTTTAATATTTTCCACCCTGTGGAATATTTCTTTTTTGAAATTGTCAT
TTAACTTTTCCTTTAGTGTCTTGTAATAAGAAATTTTACTTTCATTAATCATTAAATTTTGTTCAACATA
AGTATCTATCTTTTTTGTTAAAACTTTAACAACACGTTTTTTTTCCATAAAAATTTTCCTTTATTTTTGC
AACATTTTCCTTAATTGATATAATTGTTACTATTTTAGATTTTTTAATATCCACTTAAGAATTAATCCCT
CACTAGAATATTTTTTATTATAGAATTCATATACATGTTTTTCTAAATCTATAAATTTATCAACAATTGC
TTTATTATAGGGTGTATCTATCTTTTCTTTTCTTAATAATCGTCTCATATTCTTTAAATAACAACAAACA
CTGCCGGTTTTAAACCTAAATTCTATGTAATATATTTTTGAAAAAGTATATACATTTTCAACCCCGTTTA
TTTCATACTTTACAAAAACATTATTTATTGGTTTTCTATAACCATAGTAAATGCCTAAAAATTTGTCCCC
GTCTTTCATAGGATATAGATAAAGTTTTTGAATCTCTGATTTATCTAATAATTTTTCAAAAAAAATTATA
CACCGCTTTTGTTTGTTACTAACTACTCTATGCAATGCCTTTAATATTTTTGTGTGATATATATTTTTAT
CACCTTTTTTTTCTTTCAGCAGGAAGATACTTTCTTTTGGAAATTTAATTTTTTGTTCATTTATTCTTGC
AGCCTTAAGTCCGATTTTCATATTTAATCCTTATATAGCCTTTCTATTTAATTCTTTTAAACTCAATAAA
CTTTTTTGGTTTTTCATTAGTTCTAATAATTCGCAATAATATGTGCAAAACACTTTATTGTATTCTATTT
TCTTTTGGTTATTCAAATATTCTTTTATAATTGGCTTTAGAAGTTCAATATTTACTTCTTTTTTTAGTTG
TTCAATAAGGATATTGAAAATGTTTGTTTTTAAATCTTGATAATTTTGTTGAGAATTTTCTTTTTTTCTT
TCAATTGACTTCTCTAATTTACGCTTTATATTGTTTAAATCGCTATATTTATGACTTTCAATAATAAAAT
GAGGCTTAAATTTGTAATTTTCGTATATTTTTTGGAAACTTGTTTCTAATTGTTTAGAATTATATTCATT
TTTTTCAAATTCTTTTTGAGTGTTGCATAGAATTTCCTTTAATTTTTCTTGTTTTTCTTTCATACAAGAT
TTAGTAAAATGTATATTTTTATTTTTTAGTAATTTAATTTCTATTATTTTTATGATTTTAAGT
Features (pLannotate 1.2.2; 10 found; start..end, strand, type, name):
   1254..1328    +  ncRNA          AAC AAD leader: Accession: RF02912 - putative aminoglycoside riboswitch / attI site
   1886..2965    -  CDS            lacI: LACI_ECOLI - Experimental evidence at protein level: Swiss-Prot protein existence level 1. Repressor of the lactose operon. Binds allolactose as an inducer. From Escherichia coli (strain K12).
   3095..3199    -  CDS            fliD (fragment): FLID_BORBU - Protein inferred from homology: Swiss-Prot protein existence level 3. Required for the morphogenesis and for the elongation of the flagellar filament by facilitating polymerization of the flagellin monomers at the tip of growing filament. Forms a capping structure, which prevents flagellin subunits (transported through the central channel of the flagellum) from leaking out without polymerization at the distal end (By similarity). From Borrelia burgdorferi (strain ATCC 35210 / B31 / CIP 102532 / DSM 4680).
   3218..3262    +  promoter       T5 promoter: bacteriophage T5 promoter for E. coli RNA polymerase, with embedded lac operator
   3268..3288    +  protein_bind   lac operator (fragment): The lac repressor binds to the lac operator to inhibit transcription in E. coli. This inhibition can be relieved by adding lactose or isopropyl-β-D-thiogalactopyranoside (IPTG). lac repressor encoded by lacI
   3323..7427    +  CDS            dCas9 (fragment): catalytically dead mutant of the Cas9 endonuclease from the Streptococcus pyogenes Type II CRISPR/Cas system RNA-guided DNA-binding protein that lacks endonuclease activity due to the D10A mutation in the RuvC catalytic domain and the H840A mutation in the HNH catalytic domain
   7437..7562    +  CDS            hslU (fragment): HSLU_BORBU - Protein inferred from homology: Swiss-Prot protein existence level 3. ATPase subunit of a proteasome-like degradation complex; this subunit has chaperone activity. The binding of ATP and its subsequent hydrolysis by HslU are essential for unfolding of protein substrates subsequently hydrolyzed by HslV. HslU recognizes the N-terminal part of its protein substrates and unfolds these before they are guided to HslV for hydrolysis. From Borrelia burgdorferi (strain ATCC 35210 / B31 / CIP 102532 / DSM 4680).
   7603..8408    +  CDS            KanR (fragment): aminoglycoside phosphotransferase; aph(3')-Ia; confers resistance to kanamycin in bacteria or G418 (Geneticin®) in eukaryotes
   8410..8456    +  CDS            BleoR (fragment): antibiotic-binding protein; Sh ble from Streptoalloteichus hindustanus; confers resistance to bleomycin, phleomycin, and Zeocin™
   8531..9119    +  rep_origin     ori: high-copy-number ColE1/pMB1/pBR322/pUC origin of replication
