[The description below was written by a language model from this plasmid's Addgene catalogue record and pLannotate feature annotations shown in this document.]
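Description:
pBbdCas9K_arr2 is an all-in-one CRISPR interference shuttle vector for the Lyme disease spirochete Borrelia burgdorferi, deposited as an empty parental backbone into which guide RNA cassettes are cloned. It derives from the pBbdCas9K backbone and is catalogued as a bacterial expression/CRISPR plasmid of about 11.3 kb. In E. coli it replicates from a high-copy ColE1/pUC-type origin and is selected with kanamycin through an aminoglycoside phosphotransferase gene. The record also lists rifampicin as a selectable marker, corresponding to the arr2 gene named among the backbone modifications. The automated annotation does not label arr2 itself, nor any Borrelia replication functions. About 2 kb at the end of the sequence and much of the first 1.9 kb are unannotated, so those elements presumably lie there but cannot be confirmed from the table.

The functional core is a catalytically dead Streptococcus pyogenes Cas9 (D10A/H840A), which binds DNA under guide RNA direction without cutting and so blocks transcription of the targeted gene. It sits downstream of a T5-type promoter with lac operator sequences, matching the listed PpQE30 promoter. A divergently oriented lacI gene supplies the Lac repressor, making dCas9 expression IPTG-inducible. The second listed promoter, PflaB, is a strong constitutive Borrelia flagellin promoter. The short fliD and hslU fragments flagged next to lacI and the kanamycin marker probably reflect native Borrelia promoter regions, though the record does not state which promoter drives which gene. No guide RNA is present. Once one is added, the vector is used for selective, inducible knockdown of gene expression in B. burgdorferi.
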