Addgene plasmid #149570: pBbdCas9K_arr2
Purpose: (Empty Backbone) parental, all-in-one CRISPRi vector for B. burgdorferi, parental for gRNA cloning
Depositing lab: Christine Jacobs-Wagner. Depositing organization: Stanford University. Publication: A CRISPR interference platform for selective downregulation of gene expression in Borrelia burgdorferi. Takacs CN, Scott M, Chang Y, Kloos ZA, Irnov I, Rosa PA, Liu J, Jacobs-Wagner C. Appl Environ Microbiol. 2020 Nov 30. pii: AEM.02519-20. doi: 10.1128/AEM.02519-20. PubMed 33257311.
Backbone
  Vector backbone: pBbdCas9K
  Backbone manufacturer: CJW lab
  Modifications to backbone: dCas9, lacI, arr2
  Vector type: Bacterial Expression, CRISPR
  Selectable markers: Rifampicin
Growth in bacteria
  Bacterial resistance: Kanamycin, 50 μg/mL
  Growth temperature: 30°C
  Growth strain: NEB 5-alpha F' Iq
  Copy number: High Copy
Gene/Insert
  Gene/Insert name: None
  Promoter: PflaB, PpQE30
  Cloning method: Restriction Enzyme; 5′ cloning site Unknown (unknown if destroyed); 3′ cloning site Unknown (unknown if destroyed)
  Sequencing primers: 5′ Unknown
Terms and licenses: Academic/Nonprofit Terms; Industry Terms: Not Available to Industry
How to cite: pBbdCas9K_arr2 was a gift from Christine Jacobs-Wagner (Addgene plasmid # 149570 ; http://n2t.net/addgene:149570 ; RRID:Addgene_149570)
